Addgene plasmid #62775: mEos4b-CenpA-C-22
Purpose: Localization: Nucleus, C1 Cloning Vector, Excitation:505 / 569, Emission:516 / 581
Depositing lab: Michael Davidson & Loren Looger. Depositing organization: Florida State University, Tallahassee.
Backbone
  Vector backbone: C1 Cloning Vector
  Vector type: Mammalian Expression
  Selectable markers: Neomycin (select with G418)
Growth in bacteria
  Bacterial resistance: Kanamycin, 50 μg/mL
  Growth temperature: 37°C
  Growth strain: DH5alpha
  Copy number: High Copy
Gene/Insert
  Gene/Insert name: CenpA
  Species: H. sapiens (human)
  Mutation: none
  Entrez Gene: CENPA (a.k.a. CENP-A, CenH3)
  Promoter: CMV
  Tag / fusion protein: mEos4b (N terminal on backbone)
  Cloning method: Unknown
  Sequencing primers: 5′ CMV-F; 3′ SV40pA-R
Terms and licenses: Academic/Nonprofit Terms; Industry Terms
How to cite: mEos4b-CenpA-C-22 was a gift from Michael Davidson & Loren Looger (Addgene plasmid # 62775 ; http://n2t.net/addgene:62775 ; RRID:Addgene_62775)
