[The description below was written by a language model from this plasmid's Addgene catalogue record and pLannotate feature annotations shown in this document.]
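Description:
mEos4b-CenpA-C-22 is a 5,136 bp mammalian expression plasmid built on a C1-type cloning vector. It produces human CENP-A (CENPA, also called CenH3) fused at its N terminus to the photoconvertible fluorescent protein mEos4b. The CMV immediate-early enhancer and promoter drive the fusion transcript. In the annotated sequence the mEos4b coding region comes first, followed by a short stretch of residual multiple cloning site that acts as the linker, then the unmutated CENPA open reading frame. The "22" in the name probably refers to the linker length, though the record does not say so. An SV40 polyadenylation signal terminates the transcript.

The backbone carries a high-copy ColE1/pUC-type origin for propagation in E. coli and an f1 origin. A single NeoR/KanR (Tn5 aminoglycoside phosphotransferase) gene sits behind tandem bacterial (bla) and SV40 early promoters and ends with an HSV TK poly(A) signal. It therefore confers kanamycin resistance in bacteria and G418 resistance in transfected mammalian cells. The small ble, bGH poly(A) and large T antigen fragments in the feature table appear to be partial-match annotations of backbone sequence rather than functional parts.

CENP-A is the histone H3 variant that replaces conventional H3 in centromeric nucleosomes, so the fusion serves as a nuclear, centromere-marking localization probe. mEos4b is listed with excitation/emission of 505/516 nm in one state and 569/581 nm in the other, corresponding to its green and photoconverted red forms. This property suits the construct to tracking labelled protein pools and to photoconversion-based imaging of centromeric chromatin in mammalian cells.
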