Features (pLannotate 1.2.2; 16 found; start..end, strand, type, name):
      1..681     +  CDS            mEos4b: mEos4b is a photoconvertible red fluorescent protein published in 2015, derived from Lobophyllia hemprichii. It has moderate acid sensitivity.
    682..717     +  misc_feature   MCS (fragment): multiple cloning site
    748..1164    +  CDS            CENPA: CENPA_HUMAN - Experimental evidence at protein level: Swiss-Prot protein existence level 1. Histone H3-like nucleosomal protein that is specifically found in centromeric nucleosomes (PubMed:7962047, PubMed:9024683, PubMed:11756469, PubMed:14667408, PubMed:15702419, PubMed:15475964, PubMed:15282608, PubMed:17651496, PubMed:19114591, PubMed:27499292, PubMed:20739937). Replaces conventional H3 in the nucleosome core of centromeric chromatin at the inner plate of the kinetochore (PubMed:18072184). The presence of CENPA subtly modifies the nucleosome structure and the way DNA is wrapped around the
   1168..1193    +  misc_feature   MCS (fragment): multiple cloning site
   1205..1289    +  CDS            large T antigen (fragment): large T antigen from SV40 (simian virus 40)
   1312..1433    +  polyA_signal   SV40 poly(A) signal: SV40 polyadenylation signal
   1467..1895    -  rep_origin     f1 ori (sequence partly withheld): f1 bacteriophage origin of replication; arrow indicates direction of (+) strand synthesis
   1922..2026    +  promoter       AmpR promoter: bla
   2028..2385    +  promoter       SV40 promoter: SV40 enhancer and early promoter
   2420..3214    +  CDS            NeoR/KanR: aminoglycoside phosphotransferase from Tn5; aph(3')-II (or nptII); confers resistance to neomycin, kanamycin, and G418 (Geneticin®)
   3235..3387    +  CDS            ble (fragment): BLE_KLEPN - Experimental evidence at protein level: Swiss-Prot protein existence level 1. Binding protein with a strong affinity to the bleomycin family of antibiotics. Binds to CL990; an antimitotic-antibiotic compound. From Klebsiella pneumoniae.
   3446..3493    +  polyA_signal   HSV TK poly(A) signal: herpes simplex virus thymidine kinase polyadenylation signal (Cole and Stacy, 1985)
   3584..3600    -  polyA_signal   bGH poly(A) signal (fragment): bovine growth hormone polyadenylation signal
   3822..4410    +  rep_origin     ori: high-copy-number ColE1/pMB1/pBR322/pUC origin of replication
   4585..4888    +  enhancer       CMV enhancer: human cytomegalovirus immediate early enhancer
   4889..5092    +  promoter       CMV promoter: human cytomegalovirus (CMV) immediate early promoter
>Addgene plasmid #62775 | mEos4b-CenpA-C-22 | addgene full sequence | sequence record 173170 | Addgene NGS Result
ATGGTGAGTGCGATTAAGCCAGACATGAGGATCAAACTCCGTATGGAAGGCAACGTAAACGGGCACCACT
TTGTGATCGACGGAGATGGTACAGGCAAGCCTTATGAGGGAAAACAGACCATGGATCTTGAAGTCAAAGA
GGGCGGACCTCTGCCTTTTGCCTTTGATATCCTGACCACTGCATTCCATTACGGCAACAGGGTATTCGTG
AAATATCCAGACAACATACAAGACTATTTTAAGCAGTCGTTTCCTAAGGGGTATTCGTGGGAACGAAGCT
TGACTTTCGAAGACGGGGGCATTTGCAATGCCAGAAACGACATAACAATGGAAGGGGACACTTTCTATAA
TAAAGTTCGATTTTATGGTACCAACTTTCCCGCCAATGGTCCAGTTATGCAGAAGAAGACGCTGAAATGG
GAGCCCTCCACTGAGAAAATGTATGTGCGTGATGGAGTGCTGACGGGTGATATTGAGATGGCTTTGTTGC
TTGAAGGAAATGCCCATTACCGATGTGACTTCAGAACTACTTACAAAGCTAAGGAGAAGGGTGTCAAGTT
ACCAGGCGCCCACTTTGTGGACCACGCCATTGAGATTTTAAGCCATGACAAAGATTACAACAAGGTTAAG
CTGTATGAGCATGCTGTTGCTCATTCTGGATTGCCTGACAATGCCAGACGATCCGGACTCAGATCTCGAG
CTCAAGCTTCGAATTCTAGCAGTTCTAGAGTAAGCAGCAGAGTAAGTGGCCCGCGCCGCCGGAGCCGAAA
GCCCGAGGCCCCGAGGAGGCGCAGCCCGAGCCCGACCCCGACCCCCGGCCCCTCCCGGCGGGGCCCCTCC
TTAGGCGCTTCCTCCCATCAACACAGTCGGCGGAGACAAGGTTGGCTAAAGGAGATCCGAAAGCTTCAGA
AGAGCACACACCTCTTGATAAGGAAGCTGCCCTTCAGCCGCCTGGCAAGAGAAATATGTGTTAAATTCAC
TCGTGGTGTGGACTTCAATTGGCAAGCCCAGGCCCTATTGGCCCTACAAGAGGCAGCAGAAGCATTTCTA
GTTCATCTCTTTGAGGACGCCTATCTCCTCACCTTACATGCAGGCCGAGTTACTCTCTTCCCAAAGGATG
TGCAACTGGCCCGGAGGATCCGGGGCCTTGAGGAGGGACTAGGCTAAGGTACCGCGGGCCCGGGATCCAC
CGGATCTAGATAACTGATCATAATCAGCCATACCACATTTGTAGAGGTTTTACTTGCTTTAAAAAACCTC
CCACACCTCCCCCTGAACCTGAAACATAAAATGAATGCAATTGTTGTTGTTAACTTGTTTATTGCAGCTT
ATAATGGTTACAAATAAAGCAATAGCATCACAAATTTCACAAATAAAGCATTTTTTTCACTGCATTCTAG
TTGTGGTTTGTCCAAACTCATCAATGTATCTTAACGCGTAAATTGTAAGCGTTAATATTTTGTTAAAATT
CGCGTTAAATTTTTGTTAAATCAGCTCATTTTTTAACCAATAGGCCGAAATCGGCAAAATCCCTTATAAA
TCAAAAGAATAGACCGAGATAGGGT
[37 nt withheld, positions 1566-1602]
AAAGAACGTGGACTCCAACGTCAAAGG
[49 nt withheld, positions 1630-1678]
T
[91 nt withheld, positions 1680-1770]
G
[124 nt withheld, positions 1772-1895]
CAGGTGGCACTTTTCGGGGAAATGTGCGCGGAACCCCTATTTGTTTATTTTTCTAAATACATTCAAATAT
GTATCCGCTCATGAGACAATAACCCTGATAAATGCTTCAATAATATTGAAAAAGGAAGAGTCCTGAGGCG
GAAAGAACCAGCTGTGGAATGTGTGTCAGTTAGGGTGTGGAAAGTCCCCAGGCTCCCCAGCAGGCAGAAG
TATGCAAAGCATGCATCTCAATTAGTCAGCAACCAGGTGTGGAAAGTCCCCAGGCTCCCCAGCAGGCAGA
AGTATGCAAAGCATGCATCTCAATTAGTCAGCAACCATAGTCCCGCCCCTAACTCCGCCCATCCCGCCCC
TAACTCCGCCCAGTTCCGCCCATTCTCCGCCCCATGGCTGACTAATTTTTTTTATTTATGCAGAGGCCGA
GGCCGCCTCGGCCTCTGAGCTATTCCAGAAGTAGTGAGGAGGCTTTTTTGGAGGCCTAGGCTTTTGCAAA
GATCGATCAAGAGACAGGATGAGGATCGTTTCGCATGATTGAACAAGATGGATTGCACGCAGGTTCTCCG
GCCGCTTGGGTGGAGAGGCTATTCGGCTATGACTGGGCACAACAGACAATCGGCTGCTCTGATGCCGCCG
TGTTCCGGCTGTCAGCGCAGGGGCGCCCGGTTCTTTTTGTCAAGACCGACCTGTCCGGTGCCCTGAATGA
ACTGCAAGACGAGGCAGCGCGGCTATCGTGGCTGGCCACGACGGGCGTTCCTTGCGCAGCTGTGCTCGAC
GTTGTCACTGAAGCGGGAAGGGACTGGCTGCTATTGGGCGAAGTGCCGGGGCAGGATCTCCTGTCATCTC
ACCTTGCTCCTGCCGAGAAAGTATCCATCATGGCTGATGCAATGCGGCGGCTGCATACGCTTGATCCGGC
TACCTGCCCATTCGACCACCAAGCGAAACATCGCATCGAGCGAGCACGTACTCGGATGGAAGCCGGTCTT
GTCGATCAGGATGATCTGGACGAAGAGCATCAGGGGCTCGCGCCAGCCGAACTGTTCGCCAGGCTCAAGG
CGAGCATGCCCGACGGCGAGGATCTCGTCGTGACCCATGGCGATGCCTGCTTGCCGAATATCATGGTGGA
AAATGGCCGCTTTTCTGGATTCATCGACTGTGGCCGGCTGGGTGTGGCGGACCGCTATCAGGACATAGCG
TTGGCTACCCGTGATATTGCTGAAGAGCTTGGCGGCGAATGGGCTGACCGCTTCCTCGTGCTTTACGGTA
TCGCCGCTCCCGATTCGCAGCGCATCGCCTTCTATCGCCTTCTTGACGAGTTCTTCTGAGCGGGACTCTG
GGGTTCGAAATGACCGACCAAGCGACGCCCAACCTGCCATCACGAGATTTCGATTCCACCGCCGCCTTCT
ATGAAAGGTTGGGCTTCGGAATCGTTTTCCGGGACGCCGGCTGGATGATCCTCCAGCGCGGGGATCTCAT
GCTGGAGTTCTTCGCCCACCCTAGGGGGAGGCTAACTGAAACACGGAAGGAGACAATACCGGAAGGAACC
CGCGCTATGACGGCAATAAAAAGACAGAATAAAACGCACGGTGTTGGGTCGTTTGTTCATAAACGCGGGG
TTCGGTCCCAGGGCTGGCACTCTGTCGATACCCCACCGAGACCCCATTGGGGCCAATACGCCCGCGTTTC
TTCCTTTTCCCCACCCCACCCCCCAAGTTCGGGTGAAGGCCCAGGGCTCGCAGCCAACGTCGGGGCGGCA
GGCCCTGCCATAGCCTCAGGTTACTCATATATACTTTAGATTGATTTAAAACTTCATTTTTAATTTAAAA
GGATCTAGGTGAAGATCCTTTTTGATAATCTCATGACCAAAATCCCTTAACGTGAGTTTTCGTTCCACTG
AGCGTCAGACCCCGTAGAAAAGATCAAAGGATCTTCTTGAGATCCTTTTTTTCTGCGCGTAATCTGCTGC
TTGCAAACAAAAAAACCACCGCTACCAGCGGTGGTTTGTTTGCCGGATCAAGAGCTACCAACTCTTTTTC
CGAAGGTAACTGGCTTCAGCAGAGCGCAGATACCAAATACTGTTCTTCTAGTGTAGCCGTAGTTAGGCCA
CCACTTCAAGAACTCTGTAGCACCGCCTACATACCTCGCTCTGCTAATCCTGTTACCAGTGGCTGCTGCC
AGTGGCGATAAGTCGTGTCTTACCGGGTTGGACTCAAGACGATAGTTACCGGATAAGGCGCAGCGGTCGG
GCTGAACGGGGGGTTCGTGCACACAGCCCAGCTTGGAGCGAACGACCTACACCGAACTGAGATACCTACA
GCGTGAGCTATGAGAAAGCGCCACGCTTCCCGAAGGGAGAAAGGCGGACAGGTATCCGGTAAGCGGCAGG
GTCGGAACAGGAGAGCGCACGAGGGAGCTTCCAGGGGGAAACGCCTGGTATCTTTATAGTCCTGTCGGGT
TTCGCCACCTCTGACTTGAGCGTCGATTTTTGTGATGCTCGTCAGGGGGGCGGAGCCTATGGAAAAACGC
CAGCAACGCGGCCTTTTTACGGTTCCTGGCCTTTTGCTGGCCTTTTGCTCACATGTTCTTTCCTGCGTTA
TCCCCTGATTCTGTGGATAACCGTATTACCGCCATGCATTAGTTATTAATAGTAATCAATTACGGGGTCA
TTAGTTCATAGCCCATATATGGAGTTCCGCGTTACATAACTTACGGTAAATGGCCCGCCTGGCTGACCGC
CCAACGACCCCCGCCCATTGACGTCAATAATGACGTATGTTCCCATAGTAACGCCAATAGGGACTTTCCA
TTGACGTCAATGGGTGGAGTATTTACGGTAAACTGCCCACTTGGCAGTACATCAAGTGTATCATATGCCA
AGTACGCCCCCTATTGACGTCAATGACGGTAAATGGCCCGCCTGGCATTATGCCCAGTACATGACCTTAT
GGGACTTTCCTACTTGGCAGTACATCTACGTATTAGTCATCGCTATTACCATGGTGATGCGGTTTTGGCA
GTACATCAATGGGCGTGGATAGCGGTTTGACTCACGGGGATTTCCAAGTCTCCACCCCATTGACGTCAAT
GGGAGTTTGTTTTGGCACCAAAATCAACGGGACTTTCCAAAATGTCGTAACAACTCCGCCCCATTGACGC
AAATGGGCGGTAGGCGTGTACGGTGGGAGGTCTATATAAGCAGAGCTGGTTTAGTGAACCGTCAGATCCG
CTAGCGCTACCGGTCGCCACC
