>Addgene plasmid #62775 | mEos4b-CenpA-C-22 | depositor partial sequence | sequence record 103366 | CMV-F
CGCATGCTTGTGACGTCAGATCCGCTAGCGCTACCGGTCGCCACCATGGTGAGTGCGATTAAGCCAGACA
TGAGGATCAAACTCCGTATGGAAGGCAACGTAAACGGGCACCACTTTGTGATCGACGGAGATGGTACAGG
CAAGCCTTATGAGGGAAAACAGACCATGGATCTTGAAGTCAAAGAGGGCGGACCTCTGCCTTTTGCCTTT
GATATCCTGACCACTGCATTCCATTACGGCAACAGGGTATTCGTGAAATATCCAGACAACATACAAGACT
ATTTTAAGCAGTCGTTTCCTAAGGGGTATTCGTGGGAACGAAGCTTGACTTTCGAAGACGGGGGCATTTG
CAATGCCAGAAACGACATAACAATGGAAGGGGACACTTTCTATAATAAAGTTCGATTTTATGGTACCAAC
TTTCCCGCCAATGGTCCAGTTATGCAGAAGAAGACGCTGAAATGGGAGCCCTCCACTGAGAAAATGTATG
TGCGTGATGGAGTGCTGACGGGTGATATTGAGATGGCTTTGTTGCTTGAAGGAAATGCCCATTACCGATG
TGACTTCAGAACTACTTACAAAGCTAAGGAGAAGGGTGTCAAGTTACCAGGCGCCCACTTTGTGGACCAC
GCCATTGAGATTTTAAGCCATGACAAAGATTACAACAAGGTTAAGCTGTATGAGCATGCTGTTGCTCATT
CTGGATTGCCTGACAATGCCAGACGATCCGGACTCAGATCTCGAGCTCAAGCTTCGAATTCTAGCAGTTC
TAGAGTAAGCAGCAGAGTAAGTGGCCCGCGCCGCCGGAGCCGAAAGCCCGAGGCCCCGAGGAGGCGCAGC
CCGAGCCCGACCCCGACCCCCGGCCCCTCCCGGCGGGGCCCCTCCTTAGGCGCTTCCTCCCATCAACACA
GTCGGCGGAGACAAGGTTGGCTAAAGGAGATCCGAAAGCTTCAGAAGAGCACACACCTCTTGATAAGAAG
CTGCCCTTCAGCCGCCTGCAGAGAAATATGTGTTAAATTCACTCGTGTGTGACTTCATGCAGCCCAGGCC
CTATGCCCTACAGAGCAGCAGAGCATTCTAGTCATCTCTTTGAGACGCTATCTCCTCACTACATGCAGCG
AGTACTCTCTCTACGAATGTGCACTGACCGAGATCGGTCCTGAGAGACTAGCCTAGGTACGAGCTGGATC
ACGGATCGATACTGATCTATCAGCATACCACATGTGTAGAGAGG
