>Addgene plasmid #62775 | mEos4b-CenpA-C-22 | depositor partial sequence | sequence record 103367 | mEos4b-CenpA-C-22 sequence 1268 bps
TAGGGTGAACCCGCTTGCAGGATTCCGCGCTGAGACCTACCGTCGCACCCATGTGAGGTGCGATAGCCAG
ACTAGAGAATTCACTCCGTATGACGCAACGTAATGGCACCCACTTGTGATCGACGAGATGTACAGGCAAG
CTTATGAGGGAAAACAGACCATGATCTGAAGTCAAAGAGGCGGACTCTGCTTTTGCTTGATATCTGACAC
TGCATGATACGGCAACAGGGTATTCGTGAAATATCCAGACAACATACAAGACTATTTTAAGCAGTCGTTT
CCTAAGAGGTATTCGTGGGAACGAAGCTTGACTTTCGAAGACGGGGGCATTTGCAATGCCAGAAACGACA
TAACAATGGAAGGGGACACTTTCTATAATAAAGTTCGATTTTATGGTACCAACTTTCCCGCCAATGGTCC
AGTTATGCAGAAGAAGACGCTGAAATGGGAGCCCTCCACTGAGAAAATGTATGTGCGTGATGGAGTGCTG
ACGGGTGATATTGAGATGGCTTTGTTGCTTGAAGGAAATGCCCATTACCGATGTGACTTCAGAACTACTT
ACAAAGCTAAGGAGAAGGGTGTCAAGTTACCAGGCGCCCACTTTGTGGACCACGCCATTGAGATTTTAAG
CCATGACAAAGATTACAACAAGGTTAAGCTGTATGAGCATGCTGTTGCTCATTCTGGATTGCCTGACAAT
GCCAGACGATCCGGACTCAGATCTCGAGCTCAAGCTTCGAATTCTAGCAGTTCTAGAGTAAGCAGCAGAG
TAAGTGGCCCGCGCCGCCGGAGCCGAAAGCCCGAGGCCCCGAGGAGGCGCAGCCCGAGCCCGACCCCGAC
CCCCGGCCCCTCCCGGCGGGGCCCCTCCTTAGGCGCTTCCTCCCATCAACACAGTCGGCGGAGACAAGGT
TGGCTAAAGGAGATCCGAAAGCTTCAGAAGAGCACACACCTCTTGATAAGGAAGCTGCCCTTCAGCCGCC
TGGCAAGAGAAATATGTGTTAAATTCACTCGTGGTGTGGACTTCAATTGGCAAGCCCAGGCCCTATTGGC
CCTACAAGAGGCAGCAGAAGCATTTCTAGTTCATCTCTTTGAGGACGCCTATCTCCTCACCTTACATGCA
GGCCGAGTTACTCTCTTCCCAAAGGATGTGCAACTGGCCCGGAGGATCCGGGGCCTTGAGGAGGGACTAG
GCTAAGGTACCGCGGGCCCGGGATCCACCGGATCTAGATAACTGATCATAATCAGCCATACCACATGTAG
AGTGTCCC
